>Addgene plasmid #63345 | pFusX2-63 | depositor partial sequence | sequence record 105208 | pFusX2_TTG
AGTCTTAAGCGTCTCCCTGACCCCGGACCAAGTGGTGGCTATCGCCAGCAACGGTGGCGGCAAGCAAGCG
CTCGAAACGGTGCAGCGGCTGTTGCCGGTGCTGTGCCAGGACCATGGCCTGACCCCGGACCAAGTGGTGG
CTATCGCCAGCAACGGTGGCGGCAAGCAAGCGCTCGAAACGGTGCAGCGGCTGTTGCCGGTGCTGTGCCA
GGACCATGGCCTGACCCCGGACCAAGTGGTGGCTATCGCCAGCAACAATGGCGGCAAGCAAGCGCTCGAA
ACGGTGCAGCGGCTGTTGCCGGTGCTGTGCCAGGACCATGGCGAGACGTC
