>Addgene plasmid #63345 | pFusX2-63 | depositor partial sequence | sequence record 105209 | FusX2
CGTCTCCCTGACCCCGGACCAAGTGGTGGCTATCGAGACCGGCGCCGCTACGGGCGCGTCCCATTCGCCA
TTCAGGCTGCGCAACTGTTGGGAAGGGCGATCGGTGCGGGCTCTTCGCTATTACGCCAGCTGGCGAAAGG
GGGATGTGCTGCAAGGCGATTAAGTTGGGAACGCCAGGGTTTTCCCAGTCACGACGTTGTAAAACGACGG
CCAGTGAGCGCGCGTAATCGACTCACTATAGGGCGAATTGGGTACCGGGCCCCCCCTCGAGGTCCTCCAG
CTTTTGTTCCCTTTAGTGAGGGTTAATTGCGCGCTTGGCGTAATCATGGTCATAGCTGTTTCCTGTGTGA
AATTGTTATCCGCTCACAATTCCACACAACATACGAGCCGGAAGCATAAAGTGTAAAGCCTGGGGTGCCT
AATGAGTGAGCTAACTCACATTAATTGCGTTGCGCTCACTGCCCGCTTTCCACCGGTGGTCTCTGGCGGC
AAGCAAGCGCTCGAAACGGTGCAGCGGCTGTTGCCGGTGCTGTGCCAGGACCATGGCGAGACGTCTAGAC
CAGCCAGGACAGAAATGCCTCGACTTCGCTGCTACCCAAGGTTGCCGGGTGACGCACACCGTGGAAACGG
ATGAAGGCACGAACCCAGTGGACATAAGCCTGTTCGGTTCGTAAGCTGTAATGCAAGTAGCGTATGCGCT
CACGCAACTGGTCCAGAACCTTGACCGAACGCAGCGGTGGTAACGGCGCAGTGGCGGTTTTCATGGCTTG
TTATGACTGTTTTTTTGGGGTACAGTCTATGCCTCGGGCATCCAAGCAGCAAGCGCGTTACGCCGTGGGT
CGATGTTTGATGTTATGGAGCAGCAACGATGTTACGCAGCAGGGCAGTCGCCCTAAAACAAAGTTAAACA
TTATGAGGGAAGCGGTGATCGCCGAAGTATCGACTCAACTATCAGAGGTAGTTGGCGTCATCGAGCGCCA
TCTCGAACCGACGTTGCTGGCCGTACATTTGTACGGCTCCGCAGTGGATGGCGGCCTGAAGCCACACAGT
GATATTGATTTGCTGGTTACGGTGACCGTAAGGCTTGATGAAACAACGCGGCGAGCTTTGATCAACGACC
TTTTGGAAACTTCGGCTTCCCCTGGAGAGAGCGAGATTCTCCGCGCTGTAGAAGTCACCATTGTTGTGCA
CGACGACATCATTCCGTGGCGTTATCCAGCTAAGCGCGAACTGCAATTTGGAGAATGGCAGCGCAATGAC
ATTCTTGCAGGTATCTTCGAGCCAGCCACGATCGACATTGATCTGGCTATCTTGCTGACAAAAGCAAGAG
AACATAGCGTTGCCTTGGTAGGTCCAGCGGCGGAGGAACTCTTTGATCCGGTTCCTGAACAGGATCTATT
TGAGGCGCTAAATGAAACCTTAACGCTATGGAACTCGCCGCCCGACTGGGCTGGCGATGAGCGAAATGTA
GTGCTTACGTTGTCCCGCATTTGGTACAGCGCAGTAACCGGCAAAATCGCGCCGAAGGATGTCGCTGCCG
ACTGGGCAATGGAGCGCCTGCCGGCCCAGTATCAGCCCGTCATACTTGAAGCTAGACAGGCTTATCTTGG
ACAAGAAGAAGATCGCTTGGCCTCGCGCGCAGATCAGTTGGAAGAATTTGTCCACTACGTGAAAGGCGAG
ATCACCAAGGTAGTCGGCAAATAACCCTCGAGCCACCCATGACCAAAATCCCTTAACGTGAGTTACGCGT
CGTTCCACTGAGCGTCAGACCCCGTAGAAAAGATCAAAGGATCTTCTTGAGATCCTTTTTTTCTGCGCGT
AATCTGCTGCTTGCAAACAAAAAAACCACCGCTACCAGCGGTGGTTTGTTTGCCGGATCAAGAGCTACCA
ACTCTTTTTCCGAAGGTAACTGGCTTCAGCAGAGCGCAGATACCAAATACTGTCCTTCTAGTGTAGCCGT
AGTTAGGCCACCACTTCAAGAACTCTGTAGCACCGCCTACATACCTCGCTCTGCTAATCCTGTTACCAGT
GGCTGCTGCCAGTGGCGATAAGTCGTGTCTTACCGGGTTGGACTCAAGACGATAGTTACCGGATAAGGCG
CAGCGGTCGGGCTGAACGGGGGGTTCGTGCACACAGCCCAGCTTGGAGCGAACGACCTACACCGAACTGA
GATACCTACAGCGTGAGCATTGAGAAAGCGCCACGCTTCCCGAAGGGAGAAAGGCGGACAGGTATCCGGT
AAGCGGCAGGGTCGGAACAGGAGAGCGCACGAGGGAGCTTCCAGGGGGAAACGCCTGGTATCTTTATAGT
CCTGTCGGGTTTCGCCACCTCTGACTTGAGCGTCGATTTTTGTGATGCTCGTCAGGGGGGCGGAGCCTAT
GGAAAAACGCCAGCAACGCGGCCTTTTTACGGTTCCTGGCCTTTTGCTGGCCTTTTGCTCACATGTTCTT
TCCTGCGTTATCCCCTGATTCTGTGGATAACCGTATTACCGCCTTTGAGTGAGCTGATACCGCTCGCCGC
AGCCGAACGACCGAGCGCAGCGAGTCAGTGAGCGAGGAAGCGGAAGAGCGCCCAATACGCAAACCGCCTC
TCCCCGCGCGTTGGCCGATTCATTAATGCAGCTGGCACGACAGGTTTCCCGACTGGAAAGCGGGCAGTGA
GCGCAACGCAATTAATACGCGTACCGCTAGCCAGGAAGAGTTTGTAGAAACGCAAAAAGGCCATCCGTCA
GGATGGCCTTCTGCTTAGTTTGATGCCTGGCAGTTTATGGCGGGCGTCCTGCCCGCCACCCTCCGGGCCG
TTGCTTCACAACGTTCAAATCCGCTCCCGGCGGATTTGTCCTACTCAGGAGAGCGTTCACCGACAAACAA
CAGATAAAACGAAAGGCCCAGTCTTCCGACTGAGCCTTTCGTTTTATTTGATGCCTGGCAGTTCCCTACT
CTCGCGTTAACGCTAGCATGGATGTTTTCCCAGTCACGACGTTGTAAAACGACGGCCAGTCTTAAG
