>Addgene plasmid #63345 | pFusX2-63 | addgene partial sequence | sequence record 115035 | pCR8_R1 5'-cgaaccgaacaggcttatgt-3'
TCACCCGGCAACCTTGGGTAGCAGCGAAGTCGAGGCATTTCTGTCCTGGCTGGTCTAGACGTCTCGCCAT
GGTCCTGGCACAGCACCGGCAACAGCCGCTGCACCGTTTCGAGCGCTTGCTTGCCGCCATTGTTGCTGGC
GATAGCCACCACTTGGTCCGGGGTCAGGCCATGGTCCTGGCACAGCACCGGCAACAGCCGCTGCACCGTT
TCGAGCGCTTGCTTGCCGCCACCGTTGCTGGCGATAGCCACCACTTGGTCCGGGGTCAGGCCATGGTCCT
GGCACAGCACCGGCAACAGCCGCTGCACCGTTTCGAGCGCTTGCTTGCCGCCACCGTTGCTGGCGATAGC
CACCACTTGGTCCGGGGTCAGGGAGACGCTTAAGACTGGCCGTCGTTTTACAACGTCGTGACTGGGAAAA
CATCCATGCTAGCGTTAACGCGAGAGTAGGGAACTGCCAGGCATCAAATAAAACGAAAGGCTCAGTCGGA
AGACTGGGCCTTTCGTTTTATCTGTTGTTTGTCGGTGAACGCTCTCCTGAGTAGGACAAATCCGCCGGGA
GCGGATTTGAACGTTGTGAAGCAACGGCCCGGAGGGTGGCGGGCAGGACGCCCGCCATAAACTGCCAGGC
ATCAAACTAAGCAGAAGGCCATCCTGACGGATGGCCTTTTTGCGTTTCTA
