[The description below was written by a language model from this plasmid's Addgene catalogue record.]
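Description:
pFusX2-63 is a library component plasmid from the FusX TALE assembly system, a set of pre-built intermediates designed to let custom TALE arrays be put together in a single step. It is built on the FusX2 backbone (about 3 kb without the insert), is classed as a TALEN vector, and is maintained in E. coli as a high-copy plasmid under spectinomycin selection. The record does not include a feature table, so the origin of replication and other backbone elements are not specified. The use of pCR8-type sequencing primers suggests that the insert is flanked by pCR8-derived sequence.

The insert is a synthetic trimer of TALE repeats carrying the repeat-variable diresidues NG, NG and NN, also labelled X2_TTG. In the standard TALE code, NG recognises thymine and NN recognises guanine (with some affinity for adenine), so the module specifies the triplet T-T-G. The "X2" designation means that this trimer occupies RVD positions 4 to 6 of the final array, and other members of the library cover the remaining triplet combinations and positions. The trimer was cloned using BsaI sites that were destroyed in the process, consistent with Golden Gate-style construction using type IIS enzymes. The record does not say how the module is released in the later assembly step.

The plasmid carries no stated promoter or expression cassette and is not an expression construct on its own. It serves as a building block, combined with the corresponding modules for the other positions and a receiver backbone to generate full-length TALENs or other TALE fusions for genome editing.
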