Addgene plasmid #63345: pFusX2-63
Purpose: Encodes RVD positions 4-6 in TALEN assembly
Depositing lab: Stephen Ekker. Depositing organization: Mayo Foundation for Medical Education and Research. Publication: FusX: A rapid one-step TALE assembly system for genome science. Ma AC, McNulty MS, Tanya PL, Jarryd CM, Martinez-Galvez G, Argue DP, Lee HB, Urban MD, Bullard CE, Blackburn PR, Man TK, Clark KJ, Ekker SC. Hum Gene Ther. 2016 Jun;27(6):451-63. doi: 10.1089/hum.2015.172 PubMed 26854857.
Backbone
  Vector backbone: FusX2
  Backbone size w/o insert (bp): 3006
  Vector type: TALEN
Growth in bacteria
  Bacterial resistance: Spectinomycin, 50 μg/mL
  Growth temperature: 37°C
  Growth strain: DH5alpha
  Copy number: High Copy
Gene/Insert
  Gene/Insert name: NG NG NN (alt name: X2_TTG)
  Species: Synthetic
  Mutation: none
  Cloning method: Restriction Enzyme; 5′ cloning site BsaI (destroyed during cloning); 3′ cloning site BsaI (destroyed during cloning)
  Sequencing primers: 5′ pCR8_F1; 3′ pCR8_R1
Terms and licenses: Academic/Nonprofit Terms; Industry Terms: Not Available to Industry
How to cite: pFusX2-63 was a gift from Stephen Ekker (Addgene plasmid # 63345 ; http://n2t.net/addgene:63345 ; RRID:Addgene_63345)
